>Addgene plasmid #27142 | plv-AcGFP-SOD1 (G93A) | addgene partial sequence | sequence record 33450 | 27142 with hSOD1-R (5' accacaagccaaacgacttc 3')
CCTTTGCCCAAGTCATCTGCTTTTTCATGGACCACCAGTGTGCGGCCAATGATGCAATGGTCTCCTGAGA
GTGAGATCACAGAATCTTCAATAGACACATCGGCCACAGCATCTTTGTCAGCAGTCACATTGCCCAAGTC
TCCAACATGCCTCTCTTCATCCTTTGGCCCACCGTGTTTTCTGGATAGAGGATTAAAGTGAGGACCTGCA
CTGGTACAGCCTGCTGTATTATCTCCAAACTCATGAACATGGAATCCATGCAGGCCTTCAGTCAGTCCTT
TAATGCTTCCCCACACCTTCACTGGTCCATTACTTTCCTTCTGCTCGAAATTGATGATGCCCTGCACTGG
GCCGTCGCCCTTCAGCACGCACACGGCCTTCGTCGCCATGGAATTCGAAGCTTGAGCTCGAGATCTGAGT
CCGGACTTGTACAGCTCATCCATGCCGTGGGTGATGGCGGCGGCGGTCACGAAGCCGAAGTAGATCATGT
GATCGCGCTTCTCGTTGGGGTCCTTGGACAGGGCGCTCTGGGTGGACAGGTAGTGGTTATCGGGCAGCAG
CACAGGGCCATCGCCGATGGGGGTATTCTGCTGGTAGTGGTCGGCCAGCTGCACGCTGCCATCCTCGATG
TTGTGGCGGATCTTGAAGTTCACCTTGATGCCATTCTTGGCCTTGTCGGTCATGATGTACACATTGTGGG
CGTTGTAGTTGTACTCCATCTTATTGCCCAGGATGTTGCCATCCTCCTTGAAATCGGTGCCGGTCAGCTC
GATGCGATTCACCAGGGTATCGCCCTCGAACTTCACCTCGGCGCGCGACTTGTAGTTGCCGTCATCCTCG
AAGAA
