>Addgene plasmid #27142 | plv-AcGFP-SOD1 (G93A) | addgene partial sequence | sequence record 33451 | 27142 with CMV-F
TCAGATCGCCTGGAGACGCCATCCACGCCTGTTTTGACCTCCATAGAAGACACCGACTCTAGCGCTACCG
GTCGCCACCATGGTGAGCAAGGGCGCCGAGCTGTTCACCGGCATCGTGCCCATCCTGATCGAGCTGAATG
GCGATGTGAATGGCCACAAGTTCAGCGTGAGCGGCGAGGGCGAGGGCGATGCCACCTACGGCAAGCTGAC
CCTGAAGTTCATCTGCACCACCGGCAAGCTGCCTGTGCCCTGGCCCACCCTGGTGACCACCCTGAGCTAC
GGCGTGCAGTGCTTCTCACGCTACCCCGATCACATGAAGCAGCACGACTTCTTCAAGAGCGCCATGCCTG
AGGGCTACATCCAGGAGCGCACCATCTTCTTCGAGGATGACGGCAACTACAAGTCGCGCGCCGAGGTGAA
GTTCGAGGGCGATACCCTGGTGAATCGCATCGAGCTGACCGGCACCGATTTCAAGGAGGATGGCAACATC
CTGGGCAATAAGATGGAGTACAACTACAACGCCCACAATGTGTACATCATGACCGACAAGGCCAAGAATG
GCATCAAGGTGAACTTCAAGATCCGCCACAACATCGAGGATGGCAGCGTGCAGCTGGCCGACCACTACCA
GCAGAATACCCCCATCGGCGATGGCCCTGTGCTGCTGCCCGATAACCACTACCTGTCCACCCAGAGCGCC
CTGTCCAAGGACCCCAACGAGAAGCGCGA
