[The description below was written by a language model from this plasmid's Addgene catalogue record.]
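Description:
plv-AcGFP-SOD1 (G93A) is a lentiviral transfer plasmid built on the pRRL156sin-cPPT-hCMV-wpre backbone. As the backbone name indicates, it is a self-inactivating (SIN) design, in which a deletion in the 3′ LTR silences LTR promoter activity after integration. It also carries a central polypurine tract (cPPT), which improves nuclear import and transduction efficiency, a human CMV promoter to drive the transgene, and a WPRE downstream to enhance transcript stability and expression. The plasmid is propagated in bacteria under ampicillin selection. The record does not list the origin of replication or copy number, and no feature table is supplied, so the element layout is inferred only from the backbone name. No mammalian selection marker is recorded.

The payload is human SOD1 (superoxide dismutase 1), an insert of about 470 bp carrying the G93A substitution, a well-known mutation linked to familial amyotrophic lateral sclerosis. AcGFP, a green fluorescent protein, is fused to the N terminus of SOD1, so the mutant protein can be followed by fluorescence in transduced cells. The fusion was inserted by restriction cloning, with an NheI/XbaI junction at the 5′ end that was destroyed in the process and an intact SalI site at the 3′ end.

Packaged into lentiviral particles with helper plasmids, the construct allows stable delivery and CMV-driven expression of fluorescently tagged mutant SOD1 in mammalian cells. The associated publication examined how a GFP tag alters the properties of SOD1 and what this implies for ALS research, which points to comparing tagged SOD1 behaviour in cellular models of the disease.
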