Addgene plasmid #27142: plv-AcGFP-SOD1 (G93A)
Depositing lab: Elizabeth Fisher. Depositing organization: Medical Research Council, South Africa. Publication: Modification of superoxide dismutase 1 (SOD1) properties by a GFP tag--implications for research into amyotrophic lateral sclerosis (ALS). Stevens JC, Chia R, Hendriks WT, Bros-Facer V, van Minnen J, Martin JE, Jackson GS, Greensmith L, Schiavo G, Fisher EM. PLoS One. 2010 . 5(3):e9541. 10.1371/journal.pone.0009541 PubMed 20221404.
Backbone
  Vector backbone: pRRL156sin-cPPT-hCMV-wpre
  Vector type: Lentiviral
Growth in bacteria
  Bacterial resistance: Ampicillin, 100 μg/mL
  Growth temperature: 37°C
  Growth strain: Stbl3
  Growth instructions: Stbl3
  Copy number: Unknown
Gene/Insert
  Gene/Insert name: SOD1
  Species: H. sapiens (human)
  Insert size (bp): 470
  Mutation: G93A
  Entrez Gene: SOD1 (a.k.a. ALS, ALS1, HEL-S-44, IPOA, SOD, STAHP, hSod1, homodimer)
  Tag / fusion protein: AcGFP (N terminal on insert)
  Cloning method: Restriction Enzyme; 5′ cloning site NheI/XbaI (destroyed during cloning); 3′ cloning site SalI (not destroyed)
  Sequencing primers: 5′ CMV-F
Terms and licenses: Academic/Nonprofit Terms; Industry Terms: Not Available to Industry
How to cite: plv-AcGFP-SOD1 (G93A) was a gift from Elizabeth Fisher (Addgene plasmid # 27142 ; http://n2t.net/addgene:27142 ; RRID:Addgene_27142)
